Addgene plasmid #12521: pLPC-N FLAG
Depositing lab: Titia de Lange. Depositing organization: Rockefeller University.
Backbone
  Vector backbone: pLPC
  Backbone size w/o insert (bp): 5600
  Vector type: Mammalian Expression, Retroviral
  Selectable markers: Puromycin
Growth in bacteria
  Bacterial resistance: Ampicillin, 100 μg/mL
  Growth temperature: 37°C
  Growth strain: DH5alpha
  Copy number: High Copy
Gene/Insert
  Gene/Insert name: N FLAG (alt names: de Lange lab plasmid# 2408; N-terminal Flag tag; pLPC Flag, pLPC-Flag)
  Insert size (bp): 35
  Promoter: CMV
  Cloning method: Restriction Enzyme; 5′ cloning site BamHI (destroyed during cloning); 3′ cloning site BamHI (not destroyed)
  Sequencing primers: 5′ pLPC-5 (5'-TAGGCGTGTACGGTGGGA-3'); 3′ pLPC-3 (5'-CTTGCCAAACCTACAGGT-3')
Terms and licenses: Academic/Nonprofit Terms; Industry Terms: Not Available to Industry
How to cite: pLPC-N FLAG was a gift from Titia de Lange (Addgene plasmid # 12521 ; http://n2t.net/addgene:12521 ; RRID:Addgene_12521)
