[The description below was written by a language model from this plasmid's Addgene catalogue record and pLannotate feature annotations shown in this document.]
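Description:
pLPC-N FLAG is a Moloney murine leukemia virus-based retroviral vector for mammalian expression, built on the pLPC backbone and carrying a short (about 35 bp) linker encoding an N-terminal FLAG epitope. It is essentially an empty tagging vector: no gene of interest is present. The linker was inserted at BamHI so that the upstream site was destroyed and the downstream BamHI site retained, leaving a site where an open reading frame can be cloned in frame behind the tag. In bacteria the plasmid is maintained at high copy through a ColE1/pUC-type origin and selected with ampicillin via the β-lactamase gene.

The annotated full sequence (about 5.7 kb) shows the retroviral unit on the reverse strand. Read in its own orientation, it runs from an MMLV 5′ LTR through a packaging signal (annotated as MESV Ψ) and a truncated gag segment lacking its start codon. The extended packaging region helps the genomic RNA be encapsidated when the plasmid is introduced into a retroviral packaging cell line. Next comes the puromycin N-acetyltransferase gene, which has no annotated promoter of its own and is presumably expressed from the LTR-driven transcript. It allows selection of stably transduced cells. An internal CMV enhancer/promoter then drives the FLAG cassette, with a T7 promoter lying between the CMV promoter and the tag, before the 3′ LTR closes the provirus. The tag is annotated as a partial 3xFLAG match, consistent with a single FLAG unit. Short fragment hits to lacI, bom, an HIV-1 LTR and a ΔU3 LTR are probably annotation artefacts or backbone remnants.

The vector is suited to producing retrovirus for stable, puromycin-selectable expression of N-terminally FLAG-tagged proteins, which can then be detected or immunoprecipitated with anti-FLAG antibodies.
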