Features (pLannotate 1.2.2; 16 found; start..end, strand, type, name):
      2..54      +  CDS            lacI (fragment): lac repressor; lacI; The lac repressor binds to the lac operator to inhibit transcription in E. coli. This inhibition can be relieved by adding lactose or isopropyl-β-D-thiogalactopyranoside (IPTG).
    120..589     -  LTR            LTR: long terminal repeat from Moloney murine leukemia virus
    590..711     -  LTR            3' LTR (ΔU3) (fragment): self-inactivating 3' long terminal repeat (LTR) from Moloney murine leukemia virus
    841..865     -  CDS            3xFLAG (fragment): three tandem FLAG® epitope tags
    905..923     -  promoter       T7 promoter: promoter for bacteriophage T7 RNA polymerase
    939..972     -  LTR            5' LTR (truncated) (fragment): truncated 5' long terminal repeat (LTR) from HIV-1
    968..1171    -  promoter       CMV promoter: human cytomegalovirus (CMV) immediate early promoter
   1172..1551    -  enhancer       CMV enhancer: human cytomegalovirus immediate early enhancer
   1706..1758    +  misc_feature   bom (fragment): basis of mobility region from pBR322
   1831..2430    -  CDS            PuroR: puromycin N-acetyltransferase; pac from Streptomyces alboniger; confers resistance to puromycin
   2448..2864    -  CDS            gag (truncated): truncated Moloney murine leukemia virus (MMLV) gag gene lacking the start codon
   2931..3205    -  misc_feature   MESV Ψ (fragment): packaging signal of murine embryonic stem cell virus
   3329..3798    -  LTR            LTR: long terminal repeat from Moloney murine leukemia virus
   3829..3933    +  promoter       AmpR promoter: bla
   3934..4794    +  CDS            AmpR: β-lactamase; bla; confers resistance to ampicillin, carbenicillin, and related antibiotics
   4954..5542    +  rep_origin     ori: high-copy-number ColE1/pMB1/pBR322/pUC origin of replication
>Addgene plasmid #12521 | pLPC-N FLAG | addgene full sequence | sequence record 123475 | Addgene NGS Result
AGCGCCCAATACGCAAACCGCCTCTCCCCGCGCGTTGGCCGATTCATTAATGCAACTATGGCCATTTAAT
GTAAATACTTAAGAAAAAAAACCAAATTAATTTTGATACATGCTGCATGTGAAAGACCCCCGCTGACGGG
TAGTCAATCACTCAGAGGAGACCCTCCCAAGGAACAGCGAGACCACAAGTCGGATGCAACTGCAAGAGGG
TTTATTGGATACACGGGTACCCGGGCGACTCAGTCAATCGGAGGACTGGCGCCCCGAGTGAGGGGTTGTG
GGCTCTTTTATTGAGCTCGGGGAGCAGAAGCGCGCGAACAGAAGCGAGAAGCGAACTGATTGGTTAGTTC
AAATAAGGCACAGGGTCATTTCAGGTCCTTGGGGCACCCTGGAAACATCTGATGGTTCTCTAGAAACTGC
TGAGGGCTGGACCGCATCTGGGGACCATCTGTTCTTGGCCCTGAGCCGGGGCAGGAACTGCTTACCACAG
ATATCCTGTTTGGCCCATATTCAGCTGTTCCATCTGTTCTTGGCCCTGAGCCGGGGCAGGAACTGCTTAC
CACAGATATCCTGTTTGGCCCATATTCAGCTGTTCCATCTGTTCCTGACCTTGATCTGAACTTCTCTATT
CTCAGTTATGTATTTTTCCATGCCTTGCAAAATGGCGTTACTTAAGCTAGCTTGCCAAACCTACAGGTGG
GGTCTTTCATTCCCCCCTTTTTCTGGAGACTAAATAAAATCTTTTATTTTATCGGCCCTCTAGATGCATG
CTCGAGCGGCCGCCAGTGTGATGGATATCTGCAGAATTCCAGCACACTGGCGGCCGTTACTAGTGGATCC
TTTATCGTCATCGTCTTTGTAGTCCATGGTGGCTGATCCGAGCTCGGTACCAAGCTTGGGTCTCCCTATA
GTGAGTCGTATTAATTTCGATAAGCCAGTAAGCAGTGGGTTCTCTAGTTAGCCAGAGAGCTCTGCTTATA
TAGACCTCCCACCGTACACGCCTACCGCCCATTTGCGTCAATGGGGCGGAGTTGTTACGACATTTTGGAA
AGTCCCGTTGATTTTGGTGCCAAAACAAACTCCCATTGACGTCAATGGGGTGGAGACTTGGAAATCCCCG
TGAGTCAAACCGCTATCCACGCCCATTGATGTACTGCCAAAACCGCATCACCATGGTAATAGCGATGACT
AATACGTAGATGTACTGCCAAGTAGGAAAGTCCCATAAGGTCATGTACTGGGCATAATGCCAGGCGGGCC
ATTTACCGTCATTGACGTCAATAGGGGGCGTACTTGGCATATGATACACTTGATGTACTGCCAAGTGGGC
AGTTTACCGTAAATACTCCACCCATTGACGTCAATGGAAAGTCCCTATTGGCGTTACTATGGGAACATAC
GTCATTATTGACGTCAATGGGCGGGGGTCGTTGGGCGGTCAGCCAGGCGGGCCATTTACCGTAAGTTATG
TAACGCGGAACTCCATATATGGGCTATGAACTAATGACCCCGTAATTGATTACTATTAATAACTAGTCAA
TAATCAATGTCAACGCGTATATCTGGCCCGTACATCGCGAAGCAGCGCAAAACGCCTAACCCTAAGCAGA
TTCTTCATGCAATTGTCGGTCAAGCCTTGCCTTGTTGTAGCTTAAATTTTGCTCGCGCACTACTCAGCGA
CCTCCAACACACAAGCAGGGAGCAGATACTGGCTTAACTATGCGGCATCAGAGCAGATTGTACTGAGAGT
GCACCATAGGGGATCGGGAGATCCGATGCATGGGGTCGTGCGCTCCTTTCGGTCGGGCGCTGCGGGTCGT
GGGGCGGGCGTCAGGCACCGGGCTTGCGGGTCATGCACCAGGTGCGCGGTCCTTCGGGCACCTCGACGTC
GGCGGTGACGGTGAAGCCGAGCCGCTCGTAGAAGGGGAGGTTGCGGGGCGCGGAGGTCTCCAGGAAGGCG
GGCACCCCGGCGCGCTCGGCCGCCTCCACTCCGGGGAGCACGACGGCGCTGCCCAGACCCTTGCCCTGGT
GGTCGGGCGAGACGCCGACGGTGGCCAGGAACCACGCGGGCTCCTTGGGCCGGTGCGGCGCCAGGAGGCC
TTCCATCTGTTGCTGCGCGGCCAGCCGGGAACCGCTCAACTCGGCCATGCGCGGGCCGATCTCGGCGAAC
ACCGCCCCCGCTTCGACGCTCTCCGGCGTGGTCCAGACCGCCACCGCGGCGCCGTCGTCCGCGACCCACA
CCTTGCCGATGTCGAGCCCGACGCGCGTGAGGAAGAGTTCTTGCAGCTCGGTGACCCGCTCGATGTGGCG
GTCCGGATCGACGGTGTGGCGCGTGGCGGGGTAGTCGGCGAACGCGGCGGCGAGGGTGCGTACGGCCCTG
GGGACGTCGTCGCGGGTGGCGAGGCGCACCGTGGGCTTGTACTCGGTCATGGTAAGCTGATCCGGCCGGC
GCCTAGAGAAGGAGTGAGGGCTGGATAAAGGGAGGATCGAGGCGGGGTCGAACGAGGAGGTTCAAGGGGG
AGAGACGGGGCGGATGGAGGAAGAGGAGGCGGAGGCTTAGGGTGTACAAAGGGCTTGACCCAGGGAGGGG
GGTCAAAAGCCAAGGCTTCCCAGGTCACGATGTAGGGGACCTGGTCTGGGTGTCCATGCGGGCCAGGTGA
AAAGACCTTGATCTTAACCTGGGTGATGAGGTCTCGGTTAAAGGTGCCGTCTCGCGGCCATCCGACGTTA
AAGGTTGGCCATTCTGCAGAGCAGAAGGTAACCCAACGTCTCTTCTTGACATCTACCGACTGGTTGTGAG
CGATCCGCTCGACATCTTTCCAGTGACCTAAGGTCAAACTTAAGGGAGTGGTAACAGTCTGGCCCTAATT
TTCAGACAAATACAGAAACACAGTCAGACAGAGACAACACAGAACGATGCTGCAGCGCTGCAGCAGACAA
GACGCGCGGCTTCGGTTCCAAACCGAAAGCAAAAATTCAGACGGAGGCGGGAACTGTTTTAGGTTCTCGT
CTCCTACCAGAACCACATATCCTGACGGGGTCGGATTCCACATCGACTCCCTTCCTCAGGTCGGGCCACA
AAAACGGCCCCCAAAGTCCCTGGGACGTCTCCCAGGGTTGCGGCCGGGTGTTCAGAACTCGTCAGTTCCA
CCACGGGTCCGCCAGATACAGAGCTAGTTAGCTAACTAGTACCGACGCAGGCGCATAAAATCAGTCATAG
ACACTAGACAATCGGACAGACACAGATAAGTTGCTGGCCAGCTTGCCTCCCGGTGGTGGGTCGGTGGTCC
CTGGGCAGGGGTCTCCCGATCCCGGACGAGCCCCCAAATGAAAGACCCCCGCTGACGGGTAGTCAATCAC
TCAGAGGAGACCCTCCCAAGGAACAGCGAGACCACAAGTCGGATGCAACTGCAAGAGGGTTTATTGGATA
CACGGGTACCCGGGCGACTCAGTCAATCGGAGGACTGGCGCCCCGAGTGAGGGGTTGTGGGCTCTTTTAT
TGAGCTCGGGGAGCAGAAGCGCGCGAACAGAAGCGAGAAGCGAACTGATTGGTTAGTTCAAATAAGGCAC
AGGGTCATTTCAGGTCCTTGGGGCACCCTGGAAACATCTGATGGTTCTCTAGAAACTGCTGAGGGCTGGA
CCGCATCTGGGGACCATCTGTTCTTGGCCCTGAGCCGGGGCAGGAACTGCTTACCACAGATATCCTGTTT
GGCCCATATTCAGCTGTTCCATCTGTTCTTGGCCCTGAGCCGGGGCAGGAACTGCTTACCACAGATATCC
TGTTTGGCCCATATTCAGGCTGCAGGTGGCACTTTTCGGGGAAATGTGCGCGGAACCCCTATTTGTTTAT
TTTTCTAAATACATTCAAATATGTATCCGCTCATGAGACAATAACCCTGATAAATGCTTCAATAATATTG
AAAAAGGAAGAGTATGAGTATTCAACATTTCCGTGTCGCCCTTATTCCCTTTTTTGCGGCATTTTGCCTT
CCTGTTTTTGCTCACCCAGAAACGCTGGTGAAAGTAAAAGATGCTGAAGATCAGTTGGGTGCACGAGTGG
GTTACATCGAACTGGATCTCAACAGCGGTAAGATCCTTGAGAGTTTTCGCCCCGAAGAACGTTTTCCAAT
GATGAGCACTTTTAAAGTTCTGCTATGTGGCGCGGTATTATCCCGTATTGACGCCGGGCAAGAGCAACTC
GGTCGCCGCATACACTATTCTCAGAATGACTTGGTTGAGTACTCACCAGTCACAGAAAAGCATCTTACGG
ATGGCATGACAGTAAGAGAATTATGCAGTGCTGCCATAACCATGAGTGATAACACTGCGGCCAACTTACT
TCTGACAACGATCGGAGGACCGAAGGAGCTAACCGCTTTTTTGCACAACATGGGGGATCATGTAACTCGC
CTTGATCGTTGGGAACCGGAGCTGAATGAAGCCATACCAAACGACGAGCGTGACACCACGATGCCTGTAG
CAATGGCAACAACGTTGCGCAAACTATTAACTGGCGAACTACTTACTCTAGCTTCCCGGCAACAATTAAT
AGACTGGATGGAGGCGGATAAAGTTGCAGGACCACTTCTGCGCTCGGCCCTTCCGGCTGGCTGGTTTATT
GCTGATAAATCTGGAGCCGGTGAGCGTGGGTCTCGCGGTATCATTGCAGCACTGGGGCCAGATGGTAAGC
CCTCCCGTATCGTAGTTATCTACACGACGGGGAGTCAGGCAACTATGGATGAACGAAATAGACAGATCGC
TGAGATAGGTGCCTCACTGATTAAGCATTGGTAACTGTCAGACCAAGTTTACTCATATATACTTTAGATT
GATTTGCGGCCGCAAAAGGATCTAGGTGAAGATCCTTTTTGATAATCTCATGACCAAAATCCCTTAACGT
GAGTTTTCGTTCCACTGAGCGTCAGACCCCGTAGAAAAGATCAAAGGATCTTCTTGAGATCCTTTTTTTC
TGCGCGTAATCTGCTGCTTGCAAACAAAAAAACCACCGCTACCAGCGGTGGTTTGTTTGCCGGATCAAGA
GCTACCAACTCTTTTTCCGAAGGTAACTGGCTTCAGCAGAGCGCAGATACCAAATACTGTTCTTCTAGTG
TAGCCGTAGTTAGGCCACCACTTCAAGAACTCTGTAGCACCGCCTACATACCTCGCTCTGCTAATCCTGT
TACCAGTGGCTGCTGCCAGTGGCGATAAGTCGTGTCTTACCGGGTTGGACTCAAGACGATAGTTACCGGA
TAAGGCGCAGCGGTCGGGCTGAACGGGGGGTTCGTGCACACAGCCCAGCTTGGAGCGAACGACCTACACC
GAACTGAGATACCTACAGCGTGAGCTATGAGAAAGCGCCACGCTTCCCGAAGGGAGAAAGGCGGACAGGT
ATCCGGTAAGCGGCAGGGTCGGAACAGGAGAGCGCACGAGGGAGCTTCCAGGGGGAAACGCCTGGTATCT
TTATAGTCCTGTCGGGTTTCGCCACCTCTGACTTGAGCGTCGATTTTTGTGATGCTCGTCAGGGGGGCGG
AGCCTATGGAAAAACGCCAGCAACGCGGCCTTTTTACGGTTCCTGGCCTTTTGCTGGCCTTTTGCTCACA
TGTTCTTTCCTGCGTTATCCCCTGATTCTGTGGATAACCGTATTACCGCCTTTGAGTGAGCTGATACCGC
TCGCCGCAGCCGAACGACCGAGCGCAGCGAGTCAGTGAGCGAGGAAGCGGAAG
