>Addgene plasmid #12521 | pLPC-N FLAG | addgene partial sequence | sequence record 19627 | CMV-F 5'-CGCAAATGGGCGGTAGGCGTG-3'
AGCTCTCTGGCTAACTAGAGAACCCACTGCTTACTGGCTTATCGAAATTAATACGACTCACTATAGGGAG
ACCCAAGCTTGGTACCGAGCTCGGATCAGCCACCATGGACTACAAAGACGATGACGATAAAGGATCCACT
AGTAACGGCCGCCAGTGTGCTGGAATTCTGCAGATATCCATCACACTGGCGGCCGCTCGAGCATGCATCT
AGAGGGCCGATGAAATAAAAGATTTTATTTAGTCTCCAGAAGAAGGGGGGAATGAAAGACCCCACCTGTA
GGTTTGGCAAGCTAGCTTAAGTAACGCCATTTTGCAAGGCATGGAAAAATACATAACTGAGAATAGAGAA
GTTCAGATCAAGGTCAGGAACAGATGGAACAGCTGAATATGGGCCAAACAGGATATCTGTGGTAAGCAGT
TCCTGCCCCGGCTCAGGGCCAAGAACAGATGGAACAGCTGAATATGGGCCAAACAGGATATCTGTGGTAA
GCAGTTCCTGCCCCGGCTCAGGGCCAAGAACAGATGGTCCCCAGATGCGGTCCAGCCCTCAGCAGTTTCT
AGAGAACCATCAGATGTTTCCAGGGTGCCCCCAGGACCTGAAATGACCCTGTGCCTTATTTGAACTAACC
AATCAGTTCGCTTCTCGCTTCTGTTCGCGCGCTTCTGCTCCC
